Addgene plasmid #108032: BMR1_03g03090-bio-His
Purpose: Expresses enzymatically monobiotinylated full-length BMR1_03g03090 ectodomain with no N-linked glycans upon cotransfection with BirA in mammalian cells. Contains a C-terminal rat Cd4 d3+4 tag.
Depositing lab: Gavin Wright. Depositing organization: Wellcome Sanger Institute. Publication: A library of recombinant Babesia microti cell surface and secreted proteins for diagnostics discovery and reverse vaccinology. Elton CM, Rodriguez M, Ben Mamoun C, Lobo CA, Wright GJ. Int J Parasitol. 2019 Feb;49(2):115-125. doi: 10.1016/j.ijpara.2018.10.003. Epub 2018 Oct 24. PubMed 30367868.
Backbone
  Vector backbone: pTT3
  Backbone manufacturer: Yves Durocher
  Backbone size w/o insert (bp): 6670
  Modifications to backbone: Addition of CD4, biotinylation sequence, 6xhis tags
  Vector type: Mammalian Expression
Growth in bacteria
  Bacterial resistance: Ampicillin, 100 μg/mL
  Growth temperature: 37°C
  Growth strain: DH5alpha
  Copy number: High Copy
Gene/Insert
  Gene/Insert name: BMR1_03g03090
  Species: B. microti
  Insert size (bp): 4695
  Mutation: all potential N-linked glycosylation sites (N-X-S/T, where X is not proline) were systematically removed by substituting alanine for serine/threonine at these sites.
  Promoter: CMV
  Tag / fusion protein: ratCD4d3+4,biotinylation sequence, 6xHis (C terminal on backbone)
  Cloning method: Restriction Enzyme; 5′ cloning site NotI (not destroyed); 3′ cloning site AscI (not destroyed)
  Sequencing primers: 5′ CMV-F; 3′ EBVori-F (5'-CCACTCAGTGTTGGCAAATG-3')
Resource information
  A portion of this plasmid was derived from a plasmid made by: Made by gene synthesis. pTT3 was obtained from Yves Durocher, National Research Council of Canada
Terms and licenses: Academic/Nonprofit Terms; Industry Terms: Not Available to Industry
How to cite: BMR1_03g03090-bio-His was a gift from Gavin Wright (Addgene plasmid # 108032 ; http://n2t.net/addgene:108032 ; RRID:Addgene_108032)
