[The description below was written by a language model from this plasmid's Addgene catalogue record and pLannotate feature annotations shown in this document.]
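Description:
BMR1_03g03090-bio-His is a mammalian expression plasmid built on the pTT3 backbone, designed to produce a secreted, tagged ectodomain of the Babesia microti protein BMR1_03g03090 by transient transfection. It is maintained in E. coli through a high-copy ColE1/pUC-type origin with ampicillin selection (AmpR under its own bla promoter). The backbone also carries an Epstein-Barr virus oriP fragment, which supports episomal retention in cells expressing EBNA1. Remnants of lac regulatory elements and short lacI and bla fragments in the annotation appear to be cloning-vector leftovers with no stated role.

Expression is driven by the CMV enhancer and immediate early promoter, followed by adenovirus-derived leader and splice sequences and a chimeric intron fragment. The annotated PTP fragment on the opposite strand probably just reflects this adenoviral leader region. A mouse immunoglobulin heavy chain signal sequence fragment lies just upstream of the insert and presumably directs secretion. The synthetic insert of about 4.7 kb sits between retained NotI and AscI sites. It falls in the stretch that the feature table leaves unannotated. All potential N-linked glycosylation sequons in it were removed by replacing the serine or threonine with alanine. The ectodomain is fused at its C terminus to rat Cd4 domains 3 and 4, a biotinylation sequence and a 6xHis tag, and the transcript ends at a rabbit β-globin polyadenylation signal. The biotinylation sequence and His tag are recorded in the catalogue but not annotated.

Cotransfection with a BirA biotin ligase construct yields enzymatically monobiotinylated protein. The plasmid belongs to a library of recombinant B. microti cell surface and secreted proteins made for diagnostics discovery and reverse vaccinology.
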