Features (pLannotate 1.2.2; 17 found; start..end, strand, type, name):
      7..386     +  enhancer       CMV enhancer: human cytomegalovirus immediate early enhancer
    388..587     +  promoter       CMV promoter: human cytomegalovirus (CMV) immediate early promoter
    655..693     +  misc_feature   Ad SA (fragment): adenovirus major late transcript splice acceptor (Friedrich and Soriano, 1991)
    726..935     -  CDS            PTP (fragment): TERM_ADE02 - Experimental evidence at protein level: Swiss-Prot protein existence level 1. Protein covalently bound to the viral DNA that acts as a primer for viral genomic replication by DNA strand displacement. Assembles on the viral origin of replication in an initiation complex with viral polymerase, DBP, host NFIA and host POU2F1/OCT1. During initiation, the polymerase covalently couples the first dCTP with Ser- 580 of pTP. The terminal protein stimulates the template activity over 20 fold compared to protein-free templates. Neo-synthesized viral genomes are linked to two preterminal prot
    966..1055    +  intron         chimeric intron (fragment): chimera between introns from adenovirus and immunoglobulin heavy chain genes
   1074..1120    +  CDS            IgH signal sequence (fragment): signal sequence from the mouse immunoglobulin heavy chain variable region
   5874..6437    +  CDS            Cd4 (fragment): CD4_RAT - Experimental evidence at protein level: Swiss-Prot protein existence level 1. Integral membrane glycoprotein that plays an essential role in the immune response and serves multiple functions in responses against both external and internal offenses. In T-cells, functions primarily as a coreceptor for MHC class II molecule:peptide complex. The antigens presented by class II peptides are derived from extracellular proteins while class I peptides are derived from cytosolic proteins. Interacts simultaneously with the T-cell receptor (TCR) and the MHC class II presented by antigen presenti
   6597..6652    +  polyA_signal   β-globin poly(A) signal: rabbit β-globin polyadenylation signal (Gil and Proudfoot, 1987)
   7166..8847    -  rep_origin     oriP (fragment): Epstein-Barr virus oriP replication origin (Yates et al., 2000)
   8974..9078    +  promoter       AmpR promoter: bla
   9079..9939    +  CDS            AmpR: β-lactamase; bla; confers resistance to ampicillin, carbenicillin, and related antibiotics
  10110..10698   +  rep_origin     ori: high-copy-number ColE1/pMB1/pBR322/pUC origin of replication
  10881..10973   +  CDS            lacI (fragment): lac repressor; lacI; The lac repressor binds to the lac operator to inhibit transcription in E. coli. This inhibition can be relieved by adding lactose or isopropyl-β-D-thiogalactopyranoside (IPTG).
  10986..11007   +  protein_bind   CAP binding site: CAP binding activates transcription in the presence of cAMP. E. coli catabolite activator protein
  11022..11052   +  promoter       lac promoter: promoter for the E. coli lac operon
  11056..11078   +  protein_bind   lac operator (fragment): The lac repressor binds to the lac operator to inhibit transcription in E. coli. This inhibition can be relieved by adding lactose or isopropyl-β-D-thiogalactopyranoside (IPTG). lac repressor encoded by lacI
  11172..11197   -  CDS            bla(M) (fragment): β-lactamase lacking the signal sequence; bla(M); allows cytosolic expression of β-lactamase
>Addgene plasmid #108032 | BMR1_03g03090-bio-His | addgene full sequence | sequence record 213146 | Addgene NGS Result
CATGTTGACATTGATTATTGACTAGTTATTAATAGTAATCAATTACGGGGTCATTAGTTCATAGCCCATA
TATGGAGTTCCGCGTTACATAACTTACGGTAAATGGCCCGCCTGGCTGACCGCCCAACGACCCCCGCCCA
TTGACGTCAATAATGACGTATGTTCCCATAGTAACGCCAATAGGGACTTTCCATTGACGTCAATGGGTGG
AGTATTTACGGTAAACTGCCCACTTGGCAGTACATCAAGTGTATCATATGCCAAGTCCGCCCCCTATTGA
CGTCAATGACGGTAAATGGCCCGCCTGGCATTATGCCCAGTACATGACCTTACGGGACTTTCCTACTTGG
CAGTACATCTACGTATTAGTCATCGCTATTACCATGGTGATGCGGTTTTGGCAGTACACCAATGGGCGTG
GATAGCGGTTTGACTCACGGGGATTTCCAAGTCTCCACCCCATTGACGTCAATGGGAGTTTGTTTTGGCA
CCAAAATCAACGGGACTTTCCAAAATGTCGTAATAACCCCGCCCCGTTGACGCAAATGGGCGGTAGGCGT
GTACGGTGGGAGGTCTATATAAGCAGAGCTCGTTTAGTGAACCGTCAGATCCTCACTCTCTTCCGCATCG
CTGTCTGCGAGGGCCAGCTGTTGGGCTCGCGGTTGAGGACAAACTCTTCGCGGTCTTTCCAGTACTCTTG
GATCGGAAACCCGTCGGCCTCCGAACGGTACTCCGCCACCGAGGGACCTGAGCGAGTCCGCATCGACCGG
ATCGGAAAACCTCTCGAGAAAGGCGTCTAACCAGTCACAGTCGCAAGGTAGGCTGAGCACCGTGGCGGGC
GGCAGCGGGTGGCGGTCGGGGTTGTTTCTGGCGGAGGTGCTGCTGATGATGTAATTAAAGTAGGCGGTCT
TGAGACGGCGGATGGTCGAGGTGAGGTGTGGCAGGCTTGAGATCCAGCTGTTGGGGTGAGTACTCCCTCT
CAAAAGCGGGCATTACTTCTGCGCTAAGATTGTCAGTTTCCAAAAACGAGGAGGATTTGATATTCACCTG
GCCCGATCTGGCCATACACTTGAGTGACAATGACATCCACTTTGCCTTTCTCTCCACAGGTGTCCACTCC
CAGGTCCAAGTTTGCCACCATGGAGTTTCAGACCCAGGTACTCATGTCCCTGCTGCTCTGCATGTCTGGT
GCGGCCGCCGAGCCTACCAAGAGCATCAGCAGCTTCACCGCCAACGACTTCTACGTGTTCAAGAACGCCT
GGGCCACCAGCACCTTCATCGACAGCGACGGCAACCTGGAAGAGTTCAGCCCCCTGAGAGTGATCCAGCC
TGGCCCCAGCTTCTGGTGCAGCAGCGGCAGCCACAGCGCCAGCGACATCGTGTCCTGGACCGGCGAGTTC
GCCAAGCAGCCCCTGATCGAGACACTGACCATCGACTGGACCTACGCCCCCAAAGAGTTCCAGATCAGCG
CCTCCGCCGACGGCATCAACTACGCCAGCCTGATGCCCTTCCAGCCCATCCTGGCCCAGAAGCCCAGCTT
TACCCAGTTCGTGAAGCTGCCCGTGCCTTTCCTGAGCAAAGAACTGAAGATCAGCATGAAGAACCCCCAG
GACAACTTCTTCGGCATCAGCTCCGTGAAGATCCGGGCTGCCGGCAACCCCCTGTTCATGCTGAAGTCCG
GCATCACCTGTTCTGGCGGCGAGCTGTGCCTGGTCAACAAGAACAACAAGCCCCTGCTGATCAACTGCCT
GGAAGCCATTGCCATCTCCAGCGGCATTGAGCTGTGGCGGTTCAACAGCAACCAGCAGATCGTGTCTATC
TCCCCCCTGCCCGACACCGGCAGCATCGACCTGGCCGATCTGAGCGCCAAGAGCGAGAGCGTGGACAAGT
GCCTGGCCGTGCCCCTGAACTCCGCCAACAACGCCAATAGCGCCGCCATCGGCCAGATCTTCGAGGTGTT
CATGGCCAACTGCGACGACCTGCTGGACCAGGACGACGCCTTCAGCCGGTGGAACTTCGAGAGCAACTCC
CAGATCTCCCTGCTGTCCCCCCAGCCTCTGTGTCTGAGCCAGGTGGACATCTTCCCAACCCAGTCCGGCG
AGAGCCTGACCGGCAATGTGAATCTGGCCGGCCTGGTGGAAGTGGAAATCAAGAGCCTGCACACCAAGGG
CCACGAGCCCAAGTTTGCCATCGATAACAAGCTGGAAACCTACTGGGCCAGCCCTCTGCTGCAGCCCAAC
GACATCAACAAGGCCATCACCGTGGAACTGCTGCTGAAGAATCCCTACCTGATTGACAGCATCGTGATCT
ACTGGGAGTACCCCGCCTTTAGCTACCTGTTTAAGACCTCCCTGGACAACATCAATTACAACAACGGCCC
CTACAACGCCGCTAACGGCGCCACCAAGACCGTGGACATGTTTGGCATCGAGGCCAAGTACATCCAGCTG
ACCCTGCTGCACCCTCACATTAACTACAAAGTGAAGAACAATCACATCTACGGCATCCGCGAGATCCAGA
TTATGACCTATGCCACCAACACAGTGGTGGAAAACTGCAAGATCGCCGCCAACTCTGCCGACGCCCGGGA
CAAGTACTTCGTGGACTACGTGACCCAGTACGACCCCAATATCGCCAAGTCTATCACCACACTGGAAGCT
AATCTGGTGGACTTCAGCAACTACATCTTTGAGAAGTCCGACTACCTGAACGAGAAGCTGTCCTACCTGC
ACGATGCCCTGGAACAGTCCAAAGAATTCAGCGACACCCTGGGCGATATCGACAAGTTCCTGAATGAAGT
GCGGAAAGAGAGCCCCTTCGACACCTACGACAAGAGCTACATCGGCGAGTCCAAGAACCTGCCCGCCGAC
AGCTGCCAGATTGTGCTGACCCACAACAAACACGCCAAAAGCGGCTTCTACTGGCTGAACCCTGCCTGCT
CCCCCTTCGCCTACCGGGCCTACTGCCACTTTTACCAGGCCCAGAGCAAGCTGATCTTTATCGAGAAGGC
CGAGGGCAACATTGCCAACCAGAACACCGCTATCGCCCGGACCTGCGCCAAATACGGCCTGGAACCTCTG
ATCCTGAGCGATAAGCTGGATTACGACGCCCTGGTGGCCAGCGTGATCGCCTTCGGCGTGACCGACTTCA
TCCCCCTGGCCAAGGACTACCAGTGCCACGGCTACAAGTGCTCCGGCAATTTCTACGACCTGTTTCAGGG
AATCGAGAACGTGGCCAACCTGCTGAAATTCCACAGCAACACCGCCCCTGGCGAGTTTGACGATCTGGCT
GGCTTCACATACGCCGACCAGATCGTCTACAAGAAGTCCTCCAACACCAATATTGCCTACGTCGTGTGCA
CCGACAACGGCTATAACCTCGACAATTTCGAGAAACTCAGCTGTGACGACGTGCTGATCGGCAACGAAAA
GCTGCTGGGAGAGCTGAATACCGCCATCTACGTGGAATGCCCCACCGGCTGCCAGCACAGCAAGATGCCC
ATCTATGGCAGCAATTACGCCTTCTCCGAGACAAGCAGCATCTGCAAGGCCGCCATTGAGAGCGGCGTGA
TCTCCGACGGCGGCAGATTCGTGATCACCATCGAGGGCCCTCTGAGCATGGACAGCCAGAATACCAACAA
CATCGATACCGGGGCCAAGACCACCGGCGACGGAAACGACGCCAACACAAACCTGTACGGCCGGCTGAGC
TTCCGGATCAACCGGGCCACAAAGAAGTGCCCCATCGACATCCTGACCGAGTCTAAGCACACATACAAGA
ACGAGCACGTGCACAAGCAGATCACCCACGAGCTGCTGCATAACAGCGATCTGTTCTTTGGCGCCGAGAT
TAAGCTGCCTGCCTCCGAGTACGCCAATGAAGAGGTGGACCCCTGGACTGAGAAACTGAGCAAGTTCTCC
GTGGATCAGATCGACACCGTGTACGGAATCGACCCACTGCTGGCCAAACACAGCGTGGAAGAGGCCATTA
TCACAATCGATAAGTTCAGCAAGAAATTCAAGAAGGTGGCACGGCGGAGCCGGAAGCTGTTCATCAAGGC
CAGCAACGTGCTGGACGAGCTGGAACGGCTGCACAATGATCTGGAAGTGATTCACAGCGAGAGAAGCGTG
AAACTGGGAAAGATCGACTCCAGCAAAGAGGACAAGGGCTTTGACCTGGAAAACACCCCCATCTTCACCG
AGTTCAAACTGGACACCAGCGGAATCAGCGTGGCCGATAAGTCCCTGAACGTGGTGTTCGGCACCAGCGA
CGAGTGGCGGATCGTGAACACCAGATACCACAGCATCAACGACTATCTGGCCCACTACCCCACAAGCAAT
ACCAAGCACCACAACCCCGTGTCCGACAACCCCCCCAACCTGGCAATCGCCCTGATCAAGTCCCACAAGT
TCTTCAACTTCAAGCTCATCTTCAGCATCACCAGCCTCGACGATAAGATCTGCGGCATCATCTTCCGCTA
CCACGATAACTTCAACTACTACAAGCTCCTGTTCGACACTCTGAACGGCGAGACACGGCTGGAAATTGTG
TCCAACGGCCGGACCAGCCCACTGGCCACCGTGAAAAATGGCGGCCTGACCCCCGAGCGGTGGACCAAAG
TGACACTGTCCGCTGACGGCCCACTGATCACAGTGGACCTGGGCCGGCATAACACCAACATCCTGTCTGT
GCTGGATGAGACAATCTCCTCCGGCTCCATCGGCTTTTACAGCACCGGGGACACCTTCTACTCTAACCTG
GCTGTGTCCCCTCTGGACTGCACCCAGGCCGAGCAGGTCAAAAGCCTGGACATCAAGTGTAGCAACTTCG
TCGAGGAATTTCTGGGCGACCCCTACGATACCTATGATATCGGCGGCTTCAGCGTCAAGACCAACAATGA
GAACTTTGTGGGCTGGTCTTACAGCGGCAACATGCTGGTCCAGAAGAGTCCTCTGGCCATTCTGGAATCT
ATCGCTCTGCTGTCTCACAACCGGAAGTGCAAGCTGGGCGTGTTCAGCTTCCTCGTGTGGCCCGAGAGAA
AGATCCACGCCACCCGGATCCCTTGCGTGGGCGCCGTGTTCTTCTACAAGGATAACAACAACTTCGGCTA
CCTGAGCCTCCAGAAGGACTCTATCCAGCTCGTGGGCCGGAAGGACGGCACCGAGAGCACAGTGAAAAAG
GTCGAGCTGAAGGGCTTCACCTTCCACAAGTGGCACAACGTGTTCGTCAAGCTCGCCACAGACAACAATG
TCAACGTCGCCATCAATGACATCGGCATCGATGGCAAGATGGAAAAGATTGCCGTGATCGAGGGGAAGTT
CGACGGCTTTACCGACGGGAACCGGATCGGCCTGTTTGTGAACAATATCGCTCGGGTGCTGTTCAAGGAC
ATTCAGCTGCACGACGAGCAGAGCACCAGCTCCAATGTGGCCCTGCTCCAGCAGAACGAGGTGTCCACCG
GCACTGACAACAAGATCTGGGACGAGTGTCTGGCAGGCGGCTACTACGAGCGGCTGGTGCTGTGCAAAGA
GATCCGGATCGACTGCAACAATTTCTGCGTGAACTGTTGCAAACACCACACAAGCCTGCTCAGCAAGCAG
AGCTACGACGAATGTCTGATCGATTGCCAGAACATCCAGACCCCCAGCAATGACAAGAAGGCCTTTGATA
AGTATATCCAGAGCTGTTCCCCACTGCCCTACGGGTATAACAAACCCCACTTTAAGCACTGTCAGAACGA
CAACGAGTGCATCATCAACGCCTGCATCCTGTGCTGCGAGTCCGGAATCAACACCGAGGAAGAACACTAT
CTGCAGAAGTGCTACCAGAACTGCGCTAAGAGCGCCCTCCTGCTGGCTAAGAGACAGTTCGAGCTGGGCG
CGCCGTCGACCTCCATCACGGCCTATAAGAGTGAGGGGGAGTCAGCGGAGTTCTCCTTCCCACTCAACCT
TGGAGAGGAAAGCCTGCAGGGAGAGTTGAGATGGAAGGCAGAGAAGGCTCCTTCTTCCCAGTCCTGGATC
ACCTTCTCCCTAAAGAACCAAAAGGTGTCTGTGCAGAAGTCTACTAGCAACCCCAAGTTCCAGCTGTCCG
AAACGCTCCCACTCACCCTTCAGATACCCCAGGTCTCCCTTCAGTTTGCTGGTTCTGGCAACCTGACCCT
GACTCTGGACAGAGGGATACTGTATCAGGAAGTGAACCTGGTGGTGATGAAAGTGACTCAGCCCGACAGC
AACACTTTGACCTGTGAGGTGATGGGACCCACCTCACCCAAGATGAGACTGATCTTGAAGCAGGAGAATC
AGGAGGCCAGGGTCTCCAGGCAGGAGAAAGTGATTCAAGTGCAGGCCCCTGAAGCAGGGGTGTGGCAATG
TCTACTGAGTGAAGGTGAAGAGGTCAAGATGGACTCCAAGATCCAGGTTTTATCCAAAGGGTTGAATTCC
GGCAGCCTGCACCACATCCTGGACGCCCAGAAGATGCTGTGGAACCACAGGGACAGGAACCTGCCTCCTC
TGGCCCCTCTGGGCCCCCACCACCATCACCACCATTGAGTCTAGACACGTGATTAATTAAGGATCCCCCG
ACCTCGACCTCTGGCTAATAAAGGAAATTTATTTTCATTGCAATAGTGTGTTGGAATTTTTTGTGTCTCT
CACTCGGAAGGACATATGGGAGGGCAAATCATTTGGTCGAGATCCCTCGGAGATCTCTAGCTAGAGGATC
GATCCCCGCCCCGGACGAACTAAACCTGACTACGACATCTCTGCCCCTTCTTCGCGGGGCAGTGCATGTA
ATCCCTTCAGTTGGTTGGTACAACTTGCCAACTGGGCCCTGTTCCACATGTGACACGGGGGGGGACCAAA
CACAAAGGGGTTCTCTGACTGTAGTTGACATCCTTATAAATGGATGTGCACATTTGCCAACACTGAGTGG
CTTTCATCCTGGAGCAGACTTTGCAGTCTGTGGACTGCAACACAACATTGCCTTTATGTGTAACTCTTGG
CTGAAGCTCTTACACCAATGCTGGGGGACATGTACCTCCCAGGGGCCCAGGAAGACTACGGGAGGCTACA
CCAACGTCAATCAGAGGGGCCTGTGTAGCTACCGATAAGCGGACCCTCAAGAGGGCATTAGCAATAGTGT
TTATAAGGCCCCCTTGTTAACCCTAAACGGGTAGCATATGCTTCCCGGGTAGTAGTATATACTATCCAGA
CTAACCCTAATTCAATAGCATATGTTACCCAACGGGAAGCATATGCTATCGAATTAGGGTTAGTAAAAGG
GTCCTAAGGAACAGCGATATCTCCCACCCCATGAGCTGTCACGGTTTTATTTACATGGGGTCAGGATTCC
ACGAGGGTAGTGAACCATTTTAGTCACAAGGGCAGTGGCTGAAGATCAAGGAGCGGGCAGTGAACTCTCC
TGAATCTTCGCCTGCTTCTTCATTCTCCTTCGTTTAGCTAATAGAATAACTGCTGAGTTGTGAACAGTAA
GGTGTATGTGAGGTGCTCGAAAACAAGGTTTCAGGTGACGCCCCCAGAATAAAATTTGGACGGGGGGTTC
AGTGGTGGCATTGTGCTATGACACCAATATAACCCTCACAAACCCCTTGGGCAATAAATACTAGTGTAGG
AATGAAACATTCTGAATATCTTTAACAATAGAAATCCATGGGGTGGGGACAAGCCGTAAAGACTGGATGT
CCATCTCACACGAATTTATGGCTATGGGCAACACATAATCCTAGTGCAATATGATACTGGGGTTATTAAG
ATGTGTCCCAGGCAGGGACCAAGACAGGTGAACCATGTTGTTACACTCTATTTGTAACAAGGGGAAAGAG
AGTGGACGCCGACAGCAGCGGACTCCACTGGTTGTCTCTAACACCCCCGAAAATTAAACGGGGCTCCACG
CCAATGGGGCCCATAAACAAAGACAAGTGGCCACTCTTTTTTTTGAAATTGTGGAGTGGGGGCACGCGTC
AGCCCCCACACGCCGCCCTGCGGTTTTGGACTGTAAAATAAGGGTGTAATAACTTGGCTGATTGTAACCC
CGCTAACCACTGCGGTCAAACCACTTGCCCACAAAACCACTAATGGCACCCCGGGGAATACCTGCATAAG
TAGGTGGGCGGGCCAAGATAGGGGCGCGATTGCTGCGATCTGGAGGACAAATTACACACACTTGCGCCTG
AGCGCCAAGCACAGGGTTGTTGGTCCTCATATTCACGAGGTCGCTGAGAGCACGGTGGGCTAATGTTGCC
ATGGGTAGCATATACTACCCAAATATCTGGATAGCATATGCTATCCTAATCTATATCTGGGTAGCATAGG
CTATCCTAATCTATATCTGGGTAGCATATGCTATCCTAATCTATATCTGGGTAGTATATGCTATCCTAAT
TTATATCTGGGTAGCATAGGCTATCCTAATCTATATCTGGGTAGCATATGCTATCCTAATCTATATCTGG
GTAGTATATGCTATCCTAATCTGTATCCGGGTAGCATATGCTATCCTAATAGAGATTAGGGTAGTATATG
CTATCCTAATTTATATCTGGGTAGCATATACTACCCAAATATCTGGATAGCATATGCTATCCTAATCTAT
ATCTGGGTAGCATATGCTATCCTAATCTATATCTGGGTAGCATAGGCTATCCTAATCTATATCTGGGTAG
CATATGCTATCCTAATCTATATCTGGGTAGTATATGCTATCCTAATTTATATCTGGGTAGCATAGGCTAT
CCTAATCTATATCTGGGTAGCATATGCTATCCTAATCTATATCTGGGTAGTATATGCTATCCTAATCTGT
ATCCGGGTAGCATATGCTATCCTCATGATAAGCTGTCAAACATGAGAATTTTCTTGAAGACGAAAGGGCC
TCGTGATACGCCTATTTTTATAGGTTAATGTCATGATAATAATGGTTTCTTAGACGTCAGGTGGCACTTT
TCGGGGAAATGTGCGCGGAACCCCTATTTGTTTATTTTTCTAAATACATTCAAATATGTATCCGCTCATG
AGACAATAACCCTGATAAATGCTTCAATAATATTGAAAAAGGAAGAGTATGAGTATTCAACATTTCCGTG
TCGCCCTTATTCCCTTTTTTGCGGCATTTTGCCTTCCTGTTTTTGCTCACCCAGAAACGCTGGTGAAAGT
AAAAGATGCTGAAGATCAGTTGGGTGCACGAGTGGGTTACATCGAACTGGATCTCAACAGCGGTAAGATC
CTTGAGAGTTTTCGCCCCGAAGAACGTTTTCCAATGATGAGCACTTTTAAAGTTCTGCTATGTGGCGCGG
TATTATCCCGTGTTGACGCCGGGCAAGAGCAACTCGGTCGCCGCATACACTATTCTCAGAATGACTTGGT
TGAGTACTCACCAGTCACAGAAAAGCATCTTACGGATGGCATGACAGTAAGAGAATTATGCAGTGCTGCC
ATAACCATGAGTGATAACACTGCGGCCAACTTACTTCTGACAACGATCGGAGGACCGAAGGAGCTAACCG
CTTTTTTGCACAACATGGGGGATCATGTAACTCGCCTTGATCGTTGGGAACCGGAGCTGAATGAAGCCAT
ACCAAACGACGAGCGTGACACCACGATGCCTGCAGCAATGGCAACAACGTTGCGCAAACTATTAACTGGC
GAACTACTTACTCTAGCTTCCCGGCAACAATTAATAGACTGGATGGAGGCGGATAAAGTTGCAGGACCAC
TTCTGCGCTCGGCCCTTCCGGCTGGCTGGTTTATTGCTGATAAATCTGGAGCCGGTGAGCGTGGGTCTCG
CGGTATCATTGCAGCACTGGGGCCAGATGGTAAGCCCTCCCGTATCGTAGTTATCTACACGACGGGGAGT
CAGGCAACTATGGATGAACGAAATAGACAGATCGCTGAGATAGGTGCCTCACTGATTAAGCATTGGTAAC
TGTCAGACCAAGTTTACTCATATATACTTTAGATTGATTTAAAACTTCATTTTTAATTTAAAAGGATCTA
GGTGAAGATCCTTTTTGATAATCTCATGACCAAAATCCCTTAACGTGAGTTTTCGTTCCACTGAGCGTCA
GACCCCGTAGAAAAGATCAAAGGATCTTCTTGAGATCCTTTTTTTCTGCGCGTAATCTGCTGCTTGCAAA
CAAAAAAACCACCGCTACCAGCGGTGGTTTGTTTGCCGGATCAAGAGCTACCAACTCTTTTTCCGAAGGT
AACTGGCTTCAGCAGAGCGCAGATACCAAATACTGTTCTTCTAGTGTAGCCGTAGTTAGGCCACCACTTC
AAGAACTCTGTAGCACCGCCTACATACCTCGCTCTGCTAATCCTGTTACCAGTGGCTGCTGCCAGTGGCG
ATAAGTCGTGTCTTACCGGGTTGGACTCAAGACGATAGTTACCGGATAAGGCGCAGCGGTCGGGCTGAAC
GGGGGGTTCGTGCACACAGCCCAGCTTGGAGCGAACGACCTACACCGAACTGAGATACCTACAGCGTGAG
CTATGAGAAAGCGCCACGCTTCCCGAAGGGAGAAAGGCGGACAGGTATCCGGTAAGCGGCAGGGTCGGAA
CAGGAGAGCGCACGAGGGAGCTTCCAGGGGGAAACGCCTGGTATCTTTATAGTCCTGTCGGGTTTCGCCA
CCTCTGACTTGAGCGTCGATTTTTGTGATGCTCGTCAGGGGGGCGGAGCCTATGGAAAAACGCCAGCAAC
GCGGCCTTTTTACGGTTCCTGGCCTTTTGCTGGCCTTTTGCTCACATGTTCTTTCCTGCGTTATCCCCTG
ATTCTGTGGATAACCGTATTACCGCCTTTGAGTGAGCTGATACCGCTCGCCGCAGCCGAACGACCGAGCG
CAGCGAGTCAGTGAGCGAGGAAGCGGAAGAGCGCCCAATACGCAAACCGCCTCTCCCCGCGCGTTGGCCG
ATTCATTAATGCAGCTGGCACGACAGGTTTCCCGACTGGAAAGCGGGCAGTGAGCGCAACGCAATTAATG
TGAGTTAGCTCACTCATTAGGCACCCCAGGCTTTACACTTTATGCTTCCGGCTCGTATGTTGTGTGGAAT
TGTGAGCGGATAACAATTTCACACAGGAAACAGCTATGACCATGATTACGCCAAGCTCTAGCTAGAGGTC
GACCAATTCTCATGTTTGACAGCTTATCATCGCAGATCCGGGCAACGTTGTTGCCATTGCTGCAGGCGCA
GAACTGGTAGGTATGGAAGATCTATACATTGAATCAATATTGGCAATTAGCCATATTAGTCATTGGTTAT
ATAGCATAAATCAATATTGGCTATTGGCCATTGCATACGTTGTATCTATATCATAATATGTACATTTATA
TTGGCTCATGTCCAATATGACCGC
